>Addgene plasmid #148519 | pT7-EGFP-C1-HseIF4G1_615-654-L640AV646A_AD | depositor full sequence | sequence record 290967 | Full Sequence
TAGTTATTAATAGTAATCAATTACGGGGTCATTAGTTCATAGCCCATATATGGAGTTCCGCGTTACATAA
CTTACGGTAAATGGCCCGCCTGGCTGACCGCCCAACGACCCCCGCCCATTGACGTCAATAATGACGTATG
TTCCCATAGTAACGCCAATAGGGACTTTCCATTGACGTCAATGGGTGGAGTATTTACGGTAAACTGCCCA
CTTGGCAGTACATCAAGTGTATCATATGCCAAGTACGCCCCCTATTGACGTCAATGACGGTAAATGGCCC
GCCTGGCATTATGCCCAGTACATGACCTTATGGGACTTTCCTACTTGGCAGTACATCTACGTATTAGTCA
TCGCTATTACCATGGTGATGCGGTTTTGGCAGTACATCAATGGGCGTGGATAGCGGTTTGACTCACGGGG
ATTTCCAAGTCTCCACCCCATTGACGTCAATGGGAGTTTGTTTTGGCACCAAAATCAACGGGACTTTCCA
AAATGTCGTAACAACTCCGCCCCATTGACGCAAATGGGCGGTAGGCGTGTACGGTGGGAGGTCTATATAA
GCAGAGCTCTCTGGCTAACTAGAGAACCCACTGCTTACTGGCTTATCGAAATTAATACGACTCACTATAG
GGAGACCCAAGCTCTAGCGCTACCGGTCGCCACCATGGTGAGCAAGGGCGAGGAGCTGTTCACCGGGGTG
GTGCCCATCCTGGTCGAGCTGGACGGCGACGTAAACGGCCACAAGTTCAGCGTGTCCGGCGAGGGCGAGG
GCGATGCCACCTACGGCAAGCTGACCCTGAAGTTCATCTGCACCACCGGCAAGCTGCCCGTGCCCTGGCC
CACCCTCGTGACCACCCTGACCTACGGCGTGCAGTGCTTCAGCCGCTACCCCGACCACATGAAGCAGCAC
GACTTCTTCAAGTCCGCCATGCCCGAAGGCTACGTCCAGGAGCGCACCATCTTCTTCAAGGACGACGGCA
ACTACAAGACCCGCGCCGAGGTGAAGTTCGAGGGCGACACCCTGGTGAACCGCATCGAGCTGAAGGGCAT
CGACTTCAAGGAGGACGGCAACATCCTGGGGCACAAGCTGGAGTACAACTACAACAGCCACAACGTCTAT
ATCATGGCCGACAAGCAGAAGAACGGCATCAAGGTGAACTTCAAGATCCGCCACAACATCGAGGACGGCA
GCGTGCAGCTCGCCGACCACTACCAGCAGAACACCCCCATCGGCGACGGCCCCGTGCTGCTGCCCGACAA
CCACTACCTGAGCACCCAGTCCGCCCTGAGCAAAGACCCCAACGAGAAGCGCGATCACATGGTCCTGCTG
GAGTTCGTGACCGCCGCCGGGATCACTCTCGGCATGGACGAGCTGTACAAGTCCGGACTCAGATCTCGAG
CTGAGAAAAAACGTTACGACCGTGAGTTCCTGCTTGGTTTTCAGTTCATCTTTGCCAGTATGCAGAAGCC
AGAGGGAGCCCCACATATCAGTGACGCGGTGCTGGACAAGGCCAATAAAACATGAGGATCCACCGGATCT
AGATAACTGATCATAATCAGCCATACCACATTTGTAGAGGTTTTACTTGCTTTAAAAAACCTCCCACACC
TCCCCCTGAACCTGAAACATAAAATGAATGCAATTGTTGTTGTTAACTTGTTTATTGCAGCTTATAATGG
TTACAAATAAAGCAATAGCATCACAAATTTCACAAATAAAGCATTTTTTTCACTGCATTCTAGTTGTGGT
TTGTCCAAACTCATCAATGTATCTTAACGCGTAAATTGTAAGCGTTAATATTTTGTTAAAATTCGCGTTA
AATTTTTGTTAAATCAGCTCATTTTTTAACCAATAGGCCGAAATCGGCAAAATCCCTTATAAATCAAAAG
AATAGACCGAGATAGGGT
[37 nt withheld, positions 1909-1945]
AAAGAACGTGGACTCCAACGTCAAAGG
[49 nt withheld, positions 1973-2021]
T
[91 nt withheld, positions 2023-2113]
G
[124 nt withheld, positions 2115-2238]
CAGGTGGCACTTTTCGGGGAAATGTGCGCGGAACCCCTATTTGTTTATTTTTCTAAATACATTCAAATAT
GTATCCGCTCATGAGACAATAACCCTGATAAATGCTTCAATAATATTGAAAAAGGAAGAGTCCTGAGGCG
GAAAGAACCAGCTGTGGAATGTGTGTCAGTTAGGGTGTGGAAAGTCCCCAGGCTCCCCAGCAGGCAGAAG
TATGCAAAGCATGCATCTCAATTAGTCAGCAACCAGGTGTGGAAAGTCCCCAGGCTCCCCAGCAGGCAGA
AGTATGCAAAGCATGCATCTCAATTAGTCAGCAACCATAGTCCCGCCCCTAACTCCGCCCATCCCGCCCC
TAACTCCGCCCAGTTCCGCCCATTCTCCGCCCCATGGCTGACTAATTTTTTTTATTTATGCAGAGGCCGA
GGCCGCCTCGGCCTCTGAGCTATTCCAGAAGTAGTGAGGAGGCTTTTTTGGAGGCCTAGGCTTTTGCAAA
GATCGATCAAGAGACAGGATGAGGATCGTTTCGCATGATTGAACAAGATGGATTGCACGCAGGTTCTCCG
GCCGCTTGGGTGGAGAGGCTATTCGGCTATGACTGGGCACAACAGACAATCGGCTGCTCTGATGCCGCCG
TGTTCCGGCTGTCAGCGCAGGGGCGCCCGGTTCTTTTTGTCAAGACCGACCTGTCCGGTGCCCTGAATGA
ACTGCAAGACGAGGCAGCGCGGCTATCGTGGCTGGCCACGACGGGCGTTCCTTGCGCAGCTGTGCTCGAC
GTTGTCACTGAAGCGGGAAGGGACTGGCTGCTATTGGGCGAAGTGCCGGGGCAGGATCTCCTGTCATCTC
ACCTTGCTCCTGCCGAGAAAGTATCCATCATGGCTGATGCAATGCGGCGGCTGCATACGCTTGATCCGGC
TACCTGCCCATTCGACCACCAAGCGAAACATCGCATCGAGCGAGCACGTACTCGGATGGAAGCCGGTCTT
GTCGATCAGGATGATCTGGACGAAGAGCATCAGGGGCTCGCGCCAGCCGAACTGTTCGCCAGGCTCAAGG
CGAGCATGCCCGACGGCGAGGATCTCGTCGTGACCCATGGCGATGCCTGCTTGCCGAATATCATGGTGGA
AAATGGCCGCTTTTCTGGATTCATCGACTGTGGCCGGCTGGGTGTGGCGGACCGCTATCAGGACATAGCG
TTGGCTACCCGTGATATTGCTGAAGAGCTTGGCGGCGAATGGGCTGACCGCTTCCTCGTGCTTTACGGTA
TCGCCGCTCCCGATTCGCAGCGCATCGCCTTCTATCGCCTTCTTGACGAGTTCTTCTGAGCGGGACTCTG
GGGTTCGAAATGACCGACCAAGCGACGCCCAACCTGCCATCACGAGATTTCGATTCCACCGCCGCCTTCT
ATGAAAGGTTGGGCTTCGGAATCGTTTTCCGGGACGCCGGCTGGATGATCCTCCAGCGCGGGGATCTCAT
GCTGGAGTTCTTCGCCCACCCTAGGGGGAGGCTAACTGAAACACGGAAGGAGACAATACCGGAAGGAACC
CGCGCTATGACGGCAATAAAAAGACAGAATAAAACGCACGGTGTTGGGTCGTTTGTTCATAAACGCGGGG
TTCGGTCCCAGGGCTGGCACTCTGTCGATACCCCACCGAGACCCCATTGGGGCCAATACGCCCGCGTTTC
TTCCTTTTCCCCACCCCACCCCCCAAGTTCGGGTGAAGGCCCAGGGCTCGCAGCCAACGTCGGGGCGGCA
GGCCCTGCCATAGCCTCAGGTTACTCATATATACTTTAGATTGATTTAAAACTTCATTTTTAATTTAAAA
GGATCTAGGTGAAGATCCTTTTTGATAATCTCATGACCAAAATCCCTTAACGTGAGTTTTCGTTCCACTG
AGCGTCAGACCCCGTAGAAAAGATCAAAGGATCTTCTTGAGATCCTTTTTTTCTGCGCGTAATCTGCTGC
TTGCAAACAAAAAAACCACCGCTACCAGCGGTGGTTTGTTTGCCGGATCAAGAGCTACCAACTCTTTTTC
CGAAGGTAACTGGCTTCAGCAGAGCGCAGATACCAAATACTGTCCTTCTAGTGTAGCCGTAGTTAGGCCA
CCACTTCAAGAACTCTGTAGCACCGCCTACATACCTCGCTCTGCTAATCCTGTTACCAGTGGCTGCTGCC
AGTGGCGATAAGTCGTGTCTTACCGGGTTGGACTCAAGACGATAGTTACCGGATAAGGCGCAGCGGTCGG
GCTGAACGGGGGGTTCGTGCACACAGCCCAGCTTGGAGCGAACGACCTACACCGAACTGAGATACCTACA
GCGTGAGCTATGAGAAAGCGCCACGCTTCCCGAAGGGAGAAAGGCGGACAGGTATCCGGTAAGCGGCAGG
GTCGGAACAGGAGAGCGCACGAGGGAGCTTCCAGGGGGAAACGCCTGGTATCTTTATAGTCCTGTCGGGT
TTCGCCACCTCTGACTTGAGCGTCGATTTTTGTGATGCTCGTCAGGGGGGCGGAGCCTATGGAAAAACGC
CAGCAACGCGGCCTTTTTACGGTTCCTGGCCTTTTGCTGGCCTTTTGCTCACATGTTCTTTCCTGCGTTA
TCCCCTGATTCTGTGGATAACCGTATTACCGCCATGCAT
Features (pLannotate 1.2.2; 16 found; start..end, strand, type, name):
     61..364     +  enhancer       CMV enhancer: human cytomegalovirus immediate early enhancer
    365..568     +  promoter       CMV promoter: human cytomegalovirus (CMV) immediate early promoter
    564..597     +  LTR            5' LTR (truncated) (fragment): truncated 5' long terminal repeat (LTR) from HIV-1
    613..631     +  promoter       T7 promoter: promoter for bacteriophage T7 RNA polymerase
    665..1381    +  CDS            EGFP: EGFP is a basic (constitutively fluorescent) green fluorescent protein published in 1996, derived from Aequorea victoria. It is reported to be a rapidly-maturing weak dimer with moderate acid sensitivity.
   1382..1402    +  misc_feature   MCS (fragment): multiple cloning site
   1548..1632    +  CDS            large T antigen (fragment): large T antigen from SV40 (simian virus 40)
   1655..1776    +  polyA_signal   SV40 poly(A) signal: SV40 polyadenylation signal
   1810..2238    -  rep_origin     f1 ori (sequence partly withheld): f1 bacteriophage origin of replication; arrow indicates direction of (+) strand synthesis
   2265..2369    +  promoter       AmpR promoter: bla
   2371..2728    +  promoter       SV40 promoter: SV40 enhancer and early promoter
   2763..3557    +  CDS            NeoR/KanR: aminoglycoside phosphotransferase from Tn5; aph(3')-II (or nptII); confers resistance to neomycin, kanamycin, and G418 (Geneticin®)
   3578..3730    +  CDS            ble (fragment): BLE_KLEPN - Experimental evidence at protein level: Swiss-Prot protein existence level 1. Binding protein with a strong affinity to the bleomycin family of antibiotics. Binds to CL990; an antimitotic-antibiotic compound. From Klebsiella pneumoniae.
   3789..3836    +  polyA_signal   HSV TK poly(A) signal: herpes simplex virus thymidine kinase polyadenylation signal (Cole and Stacy, 1985)
   3927..3943    -  polyA_signal   bGH poly(A) signal (fragment): bovine growth hormone polyadenylation signal
   4165..4753    +  rep_origin     ori: high-copy-number ColE1/pMB1/pBR322/pUC origin of replication
