[The description below was written by a language model from this plasmid's Addgene catalogue record and pLannotate feature annotations shown in this document.]
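Description:
pT7-EGFP-C1-HseIF4G1_615-654-L640AV646A_AD is a 4,867 nt mammalian expression plasmid that produces a short fragment of human eIF4G1 (residues 615–654) fused to the C-terminus of EGFP. The catalogue lists the backbone as unknown, but the name and feature layout point to an EGFP-C1-type vector with an added T7 promoter. It replicates in E. coli at high copy from a ColE1/pUC-type origin and also carries an f1 origin for single-stranded DNA production. A single NeoR/KanR (aph(3')-II) gene is driven by tandem bacterial (AmpR/bla) and SV40 early promoters and terminated by the HSV TK polyadenylation signal. It therefore confers kanamycin resistance in bacteria and can support G418 selection in mammalian cells.

The expression cassette uses the CMV immediate early enhancer and promoter, followed by a T7 promoter upstream of the EGFP coding sequence, which would also allow transcription by T7 RNA polymerase. EGFP is followed by a residual multiple cloning site fragment. The roughly 145 nt unannotated gap between it and the SV40 poly(A) region is where the eIF4G1 insert presumably lies, although the annotation tool did not label it. The small hits called as HIV-1 LTR, SV40 large T antigen, ble and bGH poly(A) fragments are probably short backbone similarities rather than functional elements.

The insert carries two alanine substitutions, L640A and V646A, with numbering based on the isoform reference given by the depositor. The associated publication concerns structures of eIF4E–eIF4G complexes and an extended binding interface. This suggests the construct serves as a GFP-tagged mutant for testing that interaction in human cells, though the record does not state the precise effect of the mutations.
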