Addgene plasmid #148519: pT7-EGFP-C1-HseIF4G1_615-654-L640AV646A_AD
Purpose: Mammalian Expression of HseIF4G1_615-654-L640AV646A
Depositing lab: Elisa Izaurralde. Depositing organization: Max Planck Institute for Developmental Biology. Publication: The Structures of eIF4E-eIF4G Complexes Reveal an Extended Interface to Regulate Translation Initiation. Gruner S, Peter D, Weber R, Wohlbold L, Chung MY, Weichenrieder O, Valkov E, Igreja C, Izaurralde E. Mol Cell. 2016 Nov 3;64(3):467-479. doi: 10.1016/j.molcel.2016.09.020. Epub 2016 Oct 20. PubMed 27773676.
Backbone
  Vector backbone: Unknown
  Vector type: Mammalian Expression
Growth in bacteria
  Bacterial resistance: Kanamycin, 50 μg/mL
  Growth temperature: 37°C
  Growth strain: DH5alpha
  Copy number: High Copy
Gene/Insert
  Gene/Insert name: HseIF4G1_615-654-L640AV646A
  Species: H. sapiens (human)
  Entrez Gene: EIF4G1 (a.k.a. EIF-4G1, EIF4F, EIF4G, EIF4GI, P220, PARK18)
  Cloning method: Unknown
Terms and licenses: Academic/Nonprofit Terms; Industry Terms: Not Available to Industry
Depositor comments: sequence of variation 6 given by NCBI: NM_001194946.1; or Isoform9 from Uniprot.: Q04637-9 Plasmids from this collection were made available to the research community and donated after the lab closed. Please note that the sequence provided by the depositing laboratory may be theoretical/predicted or based on Sanger sequencing results. There may be discrepancies between sequencing results obtained by Addgene and the depositor sequence. If an Addgene verified sequence is not available, please contact before placing your order to request that our lab fully sequence the plasmid.
How to cite: pT7-EGFP-C1-HseIF4G1_615-654-L640AV646A_AD was a gift from Elisa Izaurralde (Addgene plasmid # 148519 ; http://n2t.net/addgene:148519 ; RRID:Addgene_148519)
